>Addgene plasmid #241414 | pcDNA3.1-NES-CAGEc-AF9c (Nrdj1) | addgene full sequence | sequence record 485484 | Addgene NGS Result
GACGGATCGGGAGATCTCCCGATCCCCTATGGTGCACTCTCAGTACAATCTGCTCTGATGCCGCATAGTT
AAGCCAGTATCTGCTCCCTGCTTGTGTGTTGGAGGTCGCTGAGTAGTGCGCGAGCAAAATTTAAGCTACA
ACAAGGCAAGGCTTGACCGACAATTGCATGAAGAATCTGCTTAGGGTTAGGCGTTTTGCGCTGCTTCGCG
ATGTACGGGCCAGATATACGCGTTGACATTTATTATTGACTAGTTATTAATAGTAATCAATTACGGGGTC
ATTAGTTCATAGCCCATATATGGAGTTCCGCGTTACATAACTTACGGTAAATGGCCCGCCTGGCTGACCG
CCCAACGACCCCCGCCCATTGACGTCAATAATGACGTATGTTCCCATAGTAACGCCAATAGGGACTTTCC
ATTGACGTCAATGGGTGGAGTATTTACGGTAAACTGCCCACTTGGCAGTACATCAAGTGTATCATATGCC
AAGTACGCCCCCTATTGACGTCAATGACGGTAAATGGCCCGCCTGGCATTATGCCCAGTACATGACCTTA
TGGGACTTTCCTACTTGGCAGTACATCTACGTATTAGTCATCGCTATTACCATGGTGATGCGGTTTTGGC
AGTACATCAATGGGCGTGGATAGCGGTTTGACTCACGGGGATTTCCAAGTCTCCACCCCATTGACGTCAA
TGGGAGTTTGTTTTGGCACCAAAATCAACGGGACTTTCCAAAATGTCGTAACAACTCCGCCCCATTGACG
CAAATGGGCGGTAGGCGTGTACGGTGGGAGGTCTATATAAGCAGAGCTCTCTGGCTAACTAGAGAACCCA
CTGCTTACTGGCTTATCGAAATTAATACGACTCACTATAGGGAGACCCAAGCTGGCTAGCGCCATGGCTC
TCCAAAAAAAGTTGGAAGAGCTTGAACTGGACGAACAGGGAGGAAGTGGAGGTAGTCTCGAGGGTACCAT
GGGTTCAGACTATAAAGATGATGATGATAAAGGTGGCTCCGACTACAAGGATGACGATGACAAGGGAGGT
AGTGACTACAAAGACGATGACGACAAGGGCGGAGGAGGAAGTGGAGGTAGTGGAAGAGTAGCGATCCTCT
GGCATGAGATGTGGCATGAAGGCCTGGAAGAGGCATCTCGTTTGTACTTTGGGGAAAGGAACGTGAAAGG
CATGTTTGAGGTGCTGGAGCCCTTGCATGCTATGATGGAACGGGGCCCCCAGACTCTGAAGGAAACATCC
TTTAATCAGGCCTATGGTCGAGATTTAATGGAGGCCCAAGAGTGGTGCAGGAAGTACATGAAATCAGGGA
ATGTCAAGGACCTCCTCCAAGCCTGGGACCTCTATTATCATGTGTTCCGACGAATCTCAGGAAATGGAAA
TGGAAACGCTGAGTTGGTTGAACTCGAAATTAAGACCCTACATGGTGTGAAAACGATCAGGTGTACCCCC
GACCACCCAGTTTACACTAAAAACAGGGGCTACGTGCGAGCGGATGAGTTAACCGATGATGATGAGCTTG
TTGTAGCCATCGAGAACCTGTATGGCGATGAAGTAGATGGCTATTTTCAGGGCATGGAAGCGAAGACGTA
TATAGGAAAGCTTAAATCCCGAAAAATTGTATCAAACGAGGACACGTATGATATTCAGACGTCAACTCAT
AACTTTTTTGCGAATGATATACTTGTTCATAATTCAGATAAGCAAATAAAGAATGGTGAATGTGACAAGG
CATACCTAGATGAACTGGTAGAGCTTCACAGAAGGTTAATGACATTGAGAGAAAGACACATTCTGCAGCA
GATCGTGAACCTTATAGAAGAAACTGGACACTTTCATATCACAAACACAACATTTGATTTTGATCTTTGC
TCGCTGGACAAAACCACAGTCCGTAAACTACAGAGTTACCTGGAAACATCTGGAACATCCTACCCGTACG
ACGTTCCGGACTACGCTTCTTGAGTTTAAACCGCTGATCAGCCTCGACTGTGCCTTCTAGTTGCCAGCCA
TCTGTTGTTTGCCCCTCCCCCGTGCCTTCCTTGACCCTGGAAGGTGCCACTCCCACTGTCCTTTCCTAAT
AAAATGAGGAAATTGCATCGCATTGTCTGAGTAGGTGTCATTCTATTCTGGGGGGTGGGGTGGGGCAGGA
CAGCAAGGGGGAGGATTGGGAAGACAATAGCAGGCATGCTGGGGATGCGGTGGGCTCTATGGCTTCTGAG
GCGGAAAGAACCAGCTGGGGCTCTAGGGGGTATCCCC
[124 nt withheld, positions 2278-2401]
C
[91 nt withheld, positions 2403-2493]
A
[49 nt withheld, positions 2495-2543]
CCTTTGACGTTGGAGTCCACGTTCTTT
[37 nt withheld, positions 2571-2607]
ACCCTATCTCGGTCTATTCTTTTGATTTATAAGGGATTTTGCCGATTTCGGCCTATTGGTTAAAAAATGA
GCTGATTTAACAAAAATTTAACGCGAATTAATTCTGTGGAATGTGTGTCAGTTAGGGTGTGGAAAGTCCC
CAGGCTCCCCAGCAGGCAGAAGTATGCAAAGCATGCATCTCAATTAGTCAGCAACCAGGTGTGGAAAGTC
CCCAGGCTCCCCAGCAGGCAGAAGTATGCAAAGCATGCATCTCAATTAGTCAGCAACCATAGTCCCGCCC
CTAACTCCGCCCATCCCGCCCCTAACTCCGCCCAGTTCCGCCCATTCTCCGCCCCATGGCTGACTAATTT
TTTTTATTTATGCAGAGGCCGAGGCCGCCTCTGCCTCTGAGCTATTCCAGAAGTAGTGAGGAGGCTTTTT
TGGAGGCCTAGGCTTTTGCAAAAAGCTCCCGGGAGCTTGTATATCCATTTTCGGATCTGATCAAGAGACA
GGATGAGGATCGTTTCGCATGATTGAACAAGATGGATTGCACGCAGGTTCTCCGGCCGCTTGGGTGGAGA
GGCTATTCGGCTATGACTGGGCACAACAGACAATCGGCTGCTCTGATGCCGCCGTGTTCCGGCTGTCAGC
GCAGGGGCGCCCGGTTCTTTTTGTCAAGACCGACCTGTCCGGTGCCCTGAATGAACTGCAGGACGAGGCA
GCGCGGCTATCGTGGCTGGCCACGACGGGCGTTCCTTGCGCAGCTGTGCTCGACGTTGTCACTGAAGCGG
GAAGGGACTGGCTGCTATTGGGCGAAGTGCCGGGGCAGGATCTCCTGTCATCTCACCTTGCTCCTGCCGA
GAAAGTATCCATCATGGCTGATGCAATGCGGCGGCTGCATACGCTTGATCCGGCTACCTGCCCATTCGAC
CACCAAGCGAAACATCGCATCGAGCGAGCACGTACTCGGATGGAAGCCGGTCTTGTCGATCAGGATGATC
TGGACGAAGAGCATCAGGGGCTCGCGCCAGCCGAACTGTTCGCCAGGCTCAAGGCGCGCATGCCCGACGG
CGAGGATCTCGTCGTGACCCATGGCGATGCCTGCTTGCCGAATATCATGGTGGAAAATGGCCGCTTTTCT
GGATTCATCGACTGTGGCCGGCTGGGTGTGGCGGACCGCTATCAGGACATAGCGTTGGCTACCCGTGATA
TTGCTGAAGAGCTTGGCGGCGAATGGGCTGACCGCTTCCTCGTGCTTTACGGTATCGCCGCTCCCGATTC
GCAGCGCATCGCCTTCTATCGCCTTCTTGACGAGTTCTTCTGAGCGGGACTCTGGGGTTCGAAATGACCG
ACCAAGCGACGCCCAACCTGCCATCACGAGATTTCGATTCCACCGCCGCCTTCTATGAAAGGTTGGGCTT
CGGAATCGTTTTCCGGGACGCCGGCTGGATGATCCTCCAGCGCGGGGATCTCATGCTGGAGTTCTTCGCC
CACCCCAACTTGTTTATTGCAGCTTATAATGGTTACAAATAAAGCAATAGCATCACAAATTTCACAAATA
AAGCATTTTTTTCACTGCATTCTAGTTGTGGTTTGTCCAAACTCATCAATGTATCTTATCATGTCTGTAT
ACCGTCGACCTCTAGCTAGAGCTTGGCGTAATCATGGTCATAGCTGTTTCCTGTGTGAAATTGTTATCCG
CTCACAATTCCACACAACATACGAGCCGGAAGCATAAAGTGTAAAGCCTGGGGTGCCTAATGAGTGAGCT
AACTCACATTAATTGCGTTGCGCTCACTGCCCGCTTTCCAGTCGGGAAACCTGTCGTGCCAGCTGCATTA
ATGAATCGGCCAACGCGCGGGGAGAGGCGGTTTGCGTATTGGGCGCTCTTCCGCTTCCTCGCTCACTGAC
TCGCTGCGCTCGGTCGTTCGGCTGCGGCGAGCGGTATCAGCTCACTCAAAGGCGGTAATACGGTTATCCA
CAGAATCAGGGGATAACGCAGGAAAGAACATGTGAGCAAAAGGCCAGCAAAAGGCCAGGAACCGTAAAAA
GGCCGCGTTGCTGGCGTTTTTCCATAGGCTCCGCCCCCCTGACGAGCATCACAAAAATCGACGCTCAAGT
CAGAGGTGGCGAAACCCGACAGGACTATAAAGATACCAGGCGTTTCCCCCTGGAAGCTCCCTCGTGCGCT
CTCCTGTTCCGACCCTGCCGCTTACCGGATACCTGTCCGCCTTTCTCCCTTCGGGAAGCGTGGCGCTTTC
TCATAGCTCACGCTGTAGGTATCTCAGTTCGGTGTAGGTCGTTCGCTCCAAGCTGGGCTGTGTGCACGAA
CCCCCCGTTCAGCCCGACCGCTGCGCCTTATCCGGTAACTATCGTCTTGAGTCCAACCCGGTAAGACACG
ACTTATCGCCACTGGCAGCAGCCACTGGTAACAGGATTAGCAGAGCGAGGTATGTAGGCGGTGCTACAGA
GTTCTTGAAGTGGTGGCCTAACTACGGCTACACTAGAAGAACAGTATTTGGTATCTGCGCTCTGCTGAAG
CCAGTTACCTTCGGAAAAAGAGTTGGTAGCTCTTGATCCGGCAAACAAACCACCGCTGGTAGCGGTGGTT
TTTTTGTTTGCAAGCAGCAGATTACGCGCAGAAAAAAAGGATCTCAAGAAGATCCTTTGATCTTTTCTAC
GGGGTCTGACGCTCAGTGGAACGAAAACTCACGTTAAGGGATTTTGGTCATGAGATTATCAAAAAGGATC
TTCACCTAGATCCTTTTAAATTAAAAATGAAGTTTTAAATCAATCTAAAGTATATATGAGTAAACTTGGT
CTGACAGTTACCAATGCTTAATCAGTGAGGCACCTATCTCAGCGATCTGTCTATTTCGTTCATCCATAGT
TGCCTGACTCCCCGTCGTGTAGATAACTACGATACGGGAGGGCTTACCATCTGGCCCCAGTGCTGCAATG
ATACCGCGAGACCCACGCTCACCGGCTCCAGATTTATCAGCAATAAACCAGCCAGCCGGAAGGGCCGAGC
GCAGAAGTGGTCCTGCAACTTTATCCGCCTCCATCCAGTCTATTAATTGTTGCCGGGAAGCTAGAGTAAG
TAGTTCGCCAGTTAATAGTTTGCGCAACGTTGTTGCCATTGCTACAGGCATCGTGGTGTCACGCTCGTCG
TTTGGTATGGCTTCATTCAGCTCCGGTTCCCAACGATCAAGGCGAGTTACATGATCCCCCATGTTGTGCA
AAAAAGCGGTTAGCTCCTTCGGTCCTCCGATCGTTGTCAGAAGTAAGTTGGCCGCAGTGTTATCACTCAT
GGTTATGGCAGCACTGCATAATTCTCTTACTGTCATGCCATCCGTAAGATGCTTTTCTGTGACTGGTGAG
TACTCAACCAAGTCATTCTGAGAATAGTGTATGCGGCGACCGAGTTGCTCTTGCCCGGCGTCAATACGGG
ATAATACCGCGCCACATAGCAGAACTTTAAAAGTGCTCATCATTGGAAAACGTTCTTCGGGGCGAAAACT
CTCAAGGATCTTACCGCTGTTGAGATCCAGTTCGATGTAACCCACTCGTGCACCCAACTGATCTTCAGCA
TCTTTTACTTTCACCAGCGTTTCTGGGTGAGCAAAAACAGGAAGGCAAAATGCCGCAAAAAAGGGAATAA
GGGCGACACGGAAATGTTGAATACTCATACTCTTCCTTTTTCAATATTATTGAAGCATTTATCAGGGTTA
TTGTCTCATGAGCGGATACATATTTGAATGTATTTAGAAAAATAAACAAATAGGGGTTCCGCGCACATTT
CCCCGAAAAGTGCCACCTGACGTC
Features (pLannotate 1.2.2; 22 found; start..end, strand, type, name):
     28..80      -  misc_feature   bom (fragment): basis of mobility region from pBR322
    311..614     +  enhancer       CMV enhancer: human cytomegalovirus immediate early enhancer
    615..818     +  promoter       CMV promoter: human cytomegalovirus (CMV) immediate early promoter
    814..847     +  LTR            5' LTR (truncated) (fragment): truncated 5' long terminal repeat (LTR) from HIV-1
    863..881     +  promoter       T7 promoter: promoter for bacteriophage T7 RNA polymerase
   1024..1044    +  CDS            FLAG (fragment): FLAG® epitope tag, followed by an enterokinase cleavage site
   1114..1389    +  CDS            FRB*: T2098L mutant of FKBP-rapamycin binding domain of human FRAP binds synthetic ligands such as AP21967
   1714..1950    +  CDS            MLLT3 (fragment): AF9_HUMAN - Also known as AF9 From Homo sapiens (Human).
   2008..2232    +  polyA_signal   bGH poly(A) signal: bovine growth hormone polyadenylation signal
   2236..2257    +  promoter       SV40 promoter (fragment): SV40 enhancer and early promoter
   2278..2706    +  rep_origin     f1 ori (sequence partly withheld): f1 bacteriophage origin of replication; arrow indicates direction of (+) strand synthesis
   2720..3049    +  promoter       SV40 promoter: SV40 enhancer and early promoter
   3116..3907    +  CDS            neo: KKA2_KLEPN - Also known as kan, nptII. Experimental evidence at protein level: Swiss-Prot protein existence level 1. Resistance to kanamycin, neomycin, paromomycin, ribostamycin, butirosin and gentamicin B. From Klebsiella pneumoniae.
   3931..4089    +  CDS            ble (fragment): BLE_KLEPN - Experimental evidence at protein level: Swiss-Prot protein existence level 1. Binding protein with a strong affinity to the bleomycin family of antibiotics. Binds to CL990; an antimitotic-antibiotic compound. From Klebsiella pneumoniae.
   4084..4205    +  polyA_signal   SV40 poly(A) signal: SV40 polyadenylation signal
   4278..4294    -  protein_bind   lac operator: The lac repressor binds to the lac operator to inhibit transcription in E. coli. This inhibition can be relieved by adding lactose or isopropyl-β-D-thiogalactopyranoside (IPTG). lac repressor encoded by lacI
   4302..4332    -  promoter       lac promoter: promoter for the E. coli lac operon
   4347..4368    -  protein_bind   CAP binding site: CAP binding activates transcription in the presence of cAMP. E. coli catabolite activator protein
   4381..4473    -  CDS            lacI (fragment): lac repressor; lacI; The lac repressor binds to the lac operator to inhibit transcription in E. coli. This inhibition can be relieved by adding lactose or isopropyl-β-D-thiogalactopyranoside (IPTG).
   4656..5244    -  rep_origin     ori: high-copy-number ColE1/pMB1/pBR322/pUC origin of replication
   5415..6275    -  CDS            AmpR: β-lactamase; bla; confers resistance to ampicillin, carbenicillin, and related antibiotics
   6276..6380    -  promoter       AmpR promoter: bla
