[The description below was written by a language model from this plasmid's Addgene catalogue record and pLannotate feature annotations shown in this document.]
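Description:
pcDNA3.1-NES-CAGEc-AF9c (Nrdj1) is a mammalian expression plasmid built on the pcDNA3.1 backbone, about 6.4 kb in the sequenced record. It is propagated in E. coli through a high-copy ColE1/pUC-type origin with ampicillin selection (AmpR under its own promoter) and also carries an f1 origin. An SV40 early promoter drives a neomycin phosphotransferase cassette terminated by an SV40 poly(A) signal, which would allow G418 selection of transfected mammalian cells. Small annotated fragments such as the lac promoter/operator, lacI, ble and a truncated HIV-1 LTR hit appear to be backbone remnants or short sequence matches rather than functional parts.

The payload is a roughly 1.1 kb synthetic/human fusion expressed from the CMV enhancer/promoter and terminated by the bGH poly(A) signal, with a T7 promoter upstream. According to the record, it encodes an N-terminal 3xFLAG tag, a nuclear export signal from MKK1, an FRB domain (annotated as the T2098L variant), an engineered "caged" NrdJ-1 C-intein, the C-terminal portion of human AF9/MLLT3 (residues 490–568), and a C-terminal HA tag. The depositor comment refers to caged NpuC in one place, but the plasmid name and the rest of the comment indicate NrdJ-1C. The intein itself is not annotated in the feature table, presumably lying between the FRB and MLLT3 features.

The construct is one half of a proximity-triggered protein trans-splicing system. The caged split intein is intended to stay inactive until it is brought close to its partner, with the FRB domain presumably serving as the dimerization handle. Splicing then joins AF9c to a partner-encoded fragment to generate the MLL-AF9 fusion product on demand. The partner construct is not described in this record.
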