Addgene plasmid #241414: pcDNA3.1-NES-CAGEc-AF9c (Nrdj1)
Purpose: Proximity-triggered Protein Trans-Splicing to generate the splice product MLL-AF9, Figure 2 & Extended Figure 4 in Nature Chemical Biology 20.10 (2024): 1353-1360.
Depositing lab: Thomas Muir. Depositing organization: Princeton University. Publication: Distinct phases of cellular signaling revealed by time-resolved protein synthesis. Lee G, Muir TW. Nat Chem Biol. 2024 Oct;20(10):1353-1360. doi: 10.1038/s41589-024-01677-3. Epub 2024 Jul 8. PubMed 38977789.
Backbone
  Vector backbone: pcDNA3.1
  Backbone size w/o insert (bp): 5328
  Vector type: Mammalian Expression
Growth in bacteria
  Bacterial resistance: Ampicillin, 100 μg/mL
  Growth temperature: 37°C
  Growth strain: DH5alpha
  Copy number: High Copy
Gene/Insert
  Gene/Insert name: NES-CAGEc-AF9c (Nrdj1)
  Species: H. sapiens (human), Synthetic
  Insert size (bp): 1080
  Entrez Gene: MLLT3 (a.k.a. AF9, YEATS3)
  Promoter: CMV
  Tag / fusion protein: 3xFLAG (N terminal on insert); HA (C terminal on insert)
  Cloning method: Gibson Cloning
  Sequencing primers: 5′ CMV-F; 3′ BGH-rev
Terms and licenses: Academic/Nonprofit Terms; Industry Terms: Not Available to Industry
Depositor comments: Engineered NrdJ-1C intein (Caged NrdJ-1C) fused to the 5'-end of AF9 (490-568 aa). NES (MKK1) and FRB domain used to the 5'-end of Caged NpuC.
How to cite: pcDNA3.1-NES-CAGEc-AF9c (Nrdj1) was a gift from Thomas Muir (Addgene plasmid # 241414 ; http://n2t.net/addgene:241414 ; RRID:Addgene_241414)
